>Addgene plasmid #117998 | pBAD/CURT_fluoA | depositor full sequence | sequence record 224423 | pBAD/CURT_fluoA sequence 4997 bps
CATATGGTGCACTCTCAGTACAATCTGCTCTGATGCCGCATAGTTAAGCCAGTATACACTCCGCTATCGC
TACGTGACTGGGTCATGGCTGCGCCCCGACACCCGCCAACACCCGCTGACGCGCCCTGACGGGCTTGTCT
GCTCCCGGCATCCGCTTACAGACAAGCTGTGACCGTCTCCGGGAGCTGCATGTGTCAGAGGTTTTCACCG
TCATCACCGAAACGCGCGAGGCAGCAGATCAATTCGCGCGCGAAGGCGAAGCGGCATGCATAATGTGCCT
GTCAAATGGACGAAGCAGGGATTCTGCAAACCCTATGCTACTCCGTCAAGCCGTCAATTGTCTGATTCGT
TACCAATTATGACAACTTGACGGCTACATCATTCACTTTTTCTTCACAACCGGCACGGAACTCGCTCGGG
CTGGCCCCGGTGCATTTTTTAAATACCCGCGAGAAATAGAGTTGATCGTCAAAACCAACATTGCGACCGA
CGGTGGCGATAGGCATCCGGGTGGTGCTCAAAAGCAGCTTCGCCTGGCTGATACGTTGGTCCTCGCGCCA
GCTTAAGACGCTAATCCCTAACTGCTGGCGGAAAAGATGTGACAGACGCGACGGCGACAAGCAAACATGC
TGTGCGACGCTGGCGATATCAAAATTGCTGTCTGCCAGGTGATCGCTGATGTACTGACAAGCCTCGCGTA
CCCGATTATCCATCGGTGGATGGAGCGACTCGTTAATCGCTTCCATGCGCCGCAGTAACAATTGCTCAAG
CAGATTTATCGCCAGCAGCTCCGAATAGCGCCCTTCCCCTTGCCCGGCGTTAATGATTTGCCCAAACAGG
TCGCTGAAATGCGGCTGGTGCGCTTCATCCGGGCGAAAGAACCCCGTATTGGCAAATATTGACGGCCAGT
TAAGCCATTCATGCCAGTAGGCGCGCGGACGAAAGTAAACCCACTGGTGATACCATTCGCGAGCCTCCGG
ATGACGACCGTAGTGATGAATCTCTCCTGGCGGGAACAGCAAAATATCACCCGGTCGGCAAACAAATTCT
CGTCCCTGATTTTTCACCACCCCCTGACCGCGAATGGTGAGATTGAGAATATAACCTTTCATTCCCAGCG
GTCGGTCGATAAAAAAATCGAGATAACCGTTGGCCTCAATCGGCGTTAAACCCGCCACCAGATGGGCATT
AAACGAGTATCCCGGCAGCAGGGGATCATTTTGCGCTTCAGCCATACTTTTCATACTCCCGCCATTCAGA
GAAGAAACCAATTGTCCATATTGCATCAGACATTGCCGTCACTGCGTCTTTTACTGGCTCTTCTCGCTAA
CCAAACCGGTAACCCCGCTTATTAAAAGCATTCTGTAACAAAGCGGGACCAAAGCCATGACAAAAACGCG
TAACAAAAGTGTCTATAATCACGGCAGAAAAGTCCACATTGATTATTTGCACGGCGTCACACTTTGCTAT
GCCATAGCATTTTTATCCATAAGATTAGCGGATCCTACCTGACGCTTTTTATCGCAACTCTCTACTGTTT
CTCCATACCCGTTTTTTGGGCTAACAGGAGGAATTAACCATGGTGAGCAAGGGCGAGGAGCTGTTCACCG
GGGTGGTGCCCATCCTGGTCGAGCTGGACGGCGACGTAAACGGCCACAAGTTCAGCGTGTCCGGCGAGGG
CGAGGGCGATGCCACCTACGGCAAGCTGACCCTGAAGTTCATCTGCACCACCGGCAAGCTGCCCGTGCCC
TGGCCCACCCTCGTGACCACCTTCGGCTACGGCCTGATGTGCTTCGCCCGCTACCCCGACCACATGAAGC
AGCACGACTTCTTCAAGTCCGCCATGCCCGAAGGCTACGTCCAGGAGCGCACCATCTTCTTCAAGGACGA
CGGCAACTACAAGACCCGCGCCGAGGTGAAGTTCGAGGGCGACACCCTGGTGAACCGCATCGAGCTGAAG
GGCATCGACTTCAAGGAGGACGGCAACATCCTGGGGCACAAGCTGGAGTACAACTACAACAGCCACAACG
TCTATATCATGGCCGACAAGCAGAAGAACGGCATCAAGGTGAACTTCAAGATCCGCCACAACATCGAGGA
CGGCAGCGTGCAGCTCGCCGACCACTACCAGCAGAACACCCCCATCGGCGACGGCCCCGTGCTGCTGCCC
GACAACCACTACCTGAGCTACCAGTCCAAGCTGAGCAAAGACCCCAACGAGAAGCGCGATCACATGGTCC
TGCTGGAGTTCGTGACCGCCGCCGGGATCACTCTCGGCATGGACGAGCTGTACAAGGGAGGTGGTGGATC
TGCTTCTTCAGAAGAGACCTCGTCCATTGATACCAACGAACTCATCACAGATTTGAAGGAAAAGTGGGAT
GGTCTTGAGAACAAATCTACTGTACTTATATATGGAGGAGGAGCCATTGTTGCTGTTTGGTTATCTTCCA
TTGTTGTTGGTGCCATCAACTCTGTTCCTCTGCTTCCGAAAGTTATGGAACTTGTCGGACTAGGGTACAC
TGGATGGTTTGTCTACAGATACCTTCTCTTCAAGTCAAGCAGAAAGGAATTGGCTGAGGATATTGAATCC
TTGAAGAAGAAGATCGCAGGAAGCGAATAGAAGCTTGGCTGTTTTGGCGGATGAGAGAAGATTTTCAGCC
TGATACAGATTAAATCAGAACGCAGAAGCGGTCTGATAAAACAGAATTTGCCTGGCGGCAGTAGCGCGGT
GGTCCCACCTGACCCCATGCCGAACTCAGAAGTGAAACGCCGTAGCGCCGATGGTAGTGTGGGGTCTCCC
CATGCGAGAGTAGGGAACTGCCAGGCATCAAATAAAACGAAAGGCTCAGTCGAAAGACTGGGCCTTTCGT
TTTATCTGTTGTTTGTCGGTGAACGCTCTCCTGAGTAGGACAAATCCGCCGGGAGCGGATTTGAACGTTG
CGAAGCAACGGCCCGGAGGGTGGCGGGCAGGACGCCCGCCATAAACTGCCAGGCATCAAATTAAGCAGAA
GGCCATCCTGACGGATGGCCTTTTTGCGTTTCTACAAACTCTTTTGTTTATTTTTCTAAATACATTCAAA
TATGTATCCGCTCATGAGACAATAACCCTGATAAATGCTTCAATAATATTGAAAAAGGAAGAGTATGAGT
ATTCAACATTTCCGTGTCGCCCTTATTCCCTTTTTTGCGGCATTTTGCCTTCCTGTTTTTGCTCACCCAG
AAACGCTGGTGAAAGTAAAAGATGCTGAAGATCAGTTGGGTGCACGAGTGGGTTACATCGAACTGGATCT
CAACAGCGGTAAGATCCTTGAGAGTTTTCGCCCCGAAGAACGTTTTCCAATGATGAGCACTTTTAAAGTT
CTGCTATGTGGCGCGGTATTATCCCGTATTGACGCCGGGCAAGAGCAACTCGGTCGCCGCATACACTATT
CTCAGAATGACTTGGTTGAGTACTCACCAGTCACAGAAAAGCATCTTACGGATGGCATGACAGTAAGAGA
ATTATGCAGTGCTGCCATAACCATGAGTGATAACACTGCGGCCAACTTACTTCTGACAACGATCGGAGGA
CCGAAGGAGCTAACCGCTTTTTTGCACAACATGGGGGATCATGTAACTCGCCTTGATCGTTGGGAACCGG
AGCTGAATGAAGCCATACCAAACGACGAGCGTGACACCACGATGCCTGTAGCAATGGCAACAACGTTGCG
CAAACTATTAACTGGCGAACTACTTACTCTAGCTTCCCGGCAACAATTAATAGACTGGATGGAGGCGGAT
AAAGTTGCAGGACCACTTCTGCGCTCGGCCCTTCCGGCTGGCTGGTTTATTGCTGATAAATCTGGAGCCG
GTGAGCGTGGGTCTCGCGGTATCATTGCAGCACTGGGGCCAGATGGTAAGCCCTCCCGTATCGTAGTTAT
CTACACGACGGGGAGTCAGGCAACTATGGATGAACGAAATAGACAGATCGCTGAGATAGGTGCCTCACTG
ATTAAGCATTGGTAACTGTCAGACCAAGTTTACTCATATATACTTTAGATTGATTTAAAACTTCATTTTT
AATTTAAAAGGATCTAGGTGAAGATCCTTTTTGATAATCTCATGACCAAAATCCCTTAACGTGAGTTTTC
GTTCCACTGAGCGTCAGACCCCGTAGAAAAGATCAAAGGATCTTCTTGAGATCCTTTTTTTCTGCGCGTA
ATCTGCTGCTTGCAAACAAAAAAACCACCGCTACCAGCGGTGGTTTGTTTGCCGGATCAAGAGCTACCAA
CTCTTTTTCCGAAGGTAACTGGCTTCAGCAGAGCGCAGATACCAAATACTGTTCTTCTAGTGTAGCCGTA
GTTAGGCCACCACTTCAAGAACTCTGTAGCACCGCCTACATACCTCGCTCTGCTAATCCTGTTACCAGTG
GCTGCTGCCAGTGGCGATAAGTCGTGTCTTACCGGGTTGGACTCAAGACGATAGTTACCGGATAAGGCGC
AGCGGTCGGGCTGAACGGGGGGTTCGTGCACACAGCCCAGCTTGGAGCGAACGACCTACACCGAACTGAG
ATACCTACAGCGTGAGCTATGAGAAAGCGCCACGCTTCCCGAAGGGAGAAAGGCGGACAGGTATCCGGTA
AGCGGCAGGGTCGGAACAGGAGAGCGCACGAGGGAGCTTCCAGGGGGAAACGCCTGGTATCTTTATAGTC
CTGTCGGGTTTCGCCACCTCTGACTTGAGCGTCGATTTTTGTGATGCTCGTCAGGGGGGCGGAGCCTATG
GAAAAACGCCAGCAACGCGGCCTTTTTACGGTTCCTGGCCTTTTGCTGGCCTTTTGCTCACATGTTCTTT
CCTGCGTTATCCCCTGATTCTGTGGATAACCGTATTACCGCCTTTGAGTGAGCTGATACCGCTCGCCGCA
GCCGAACGACCGAGCGCAGCGAGTCAGTGAGCGAGGAAGCGGAAGAGCGCCTGATGCGGTATTTTCTCCT
TACGCATCTGTGCGGTATTTCACACCG
Features (pLannotate 1.2.2; 12 found; start..end, strand, type, name):
    195..235     -  CDS            rop (fragment): Rop protein, which maintains plasmids at low copy number; rop
    357..1235    -  CDS            araC: L-arabinose regulatory protein; araC
   1262..1546    +  promoter       araBAD promoter: araBAD; promoter of the L-arabinose operon of E. coli; the araC regulatory gene is transcribed in the opposite direction (Guzman et al., 1995)
   1580..2296    +  CDS            mCitrine: mCitrine is a basic (constitutively fluorescent) yellow fluorescent protein published in 2001, derived from Aequorea victoria.
   2312..2617    +  CDS            CURT1A (fragment): CUT1A_ARATH - Experimental evidence at protein level: Swiss-Prot protein existence level 1. Determines thylakoid architecture by inducing membrane curvature. From Arabidopsis thaliana (Mouse-ear cress).
   2710..2825    +  ncRNA          5S rRNA: Accession: RF00001 - 5S ribosomal RNA
   2829..2915    +  terminator     rrnB T1 terminator: Escherichia coli rrnB; transcription terminator T1 from the E. coli rrnB gene
   3007..3034    +  terminator     rrnB T2 terminator: transcription terminator T2 from the E. coli rrnB gene
   3053..3144    +  promoter       AmpR promoter: bla
   3145..4005    +  CDS            AmpR: β-lactamase; bla; confers resistance to ampicillin, carbenicillin, and related antibiotics
   4176..4764    +  rep_origin     ori: high-copy-number ColE1/pMB1/pBR322/pUC origin of replication
   4950..93      -  misc_feature   bom (across the origin): basis of mobility region from pBR322
