>Addgene plasmid #117998 | pBAD/CURT_fluoA | addgene full sequence | sequence record 229425 | Addgene NGS Result
AAGAAACCAATTGTCCATATTGCATCAGACATTGCCGTCACTGCGTCTTTTACTGGCTCTTCTCGCTAAC
CAAACCGGTAACCCCGCTTATTAAAAGCATTCTGTAACAAAGCGGGACCAAAGCCATGACAAAAACGCGT
AACAAAAGTGTCTATAATCACGGCAGAAAAGTCCACATTGATTATTTGCACGGCGTCACACTTTGCTATG
CCATAGCATTTTTATCCATAAGATTAGCGGATCCTACCTGACGCTTTTTATCGCAACTCTCTACTGTTTC
TCCATACCCGTTTTTTGGGCTAACAGGAGGAATTAACCATGGTGAGCAAGGGCGAGGAGCTGTTCACCGG
GGTGGTGCCCATCCTGGTCGAGCTGGACGGCGACGTAAACGGCCACAAGTTCAGCGTGTCCGGCGAGGGC
GAGGGCGATGCCACCTACGGCAAGCTGACCCTGAAGTTCATCTGCACCACCGGCAAGCTGCCCGTGCCCT
GGCCCACCCTCGTGACCACCTTCGGCTACGGCCTGATGTGCTTCGCCCGCTACCCCGACCACATGAAGCA
GCACGACTTCTTCAAGTCCGCCATGCCCGAAGGCTACGTCCAGGAGCGCACCATCTTCTTCAAGGACGAC
GGCAACTACAAGACCCGCGCCGAGGTGAAGTTCGAGGGCGACACCCTGGTGAACCGCATCGAGCTGAAGG
GCATCGACTTCAAGGAGGACGGCAACATCCTGGGGCACAAGCTGGAGTACAACTACAACAGCCACAACGT
CTATATCATGGCCGACAAGCAGAAGAACGGCATCAAGGTGAACTTCAAGATCCGCCACAACATCGAGGAC
GGCAGCGTGCAGCTCGCCGACCACTACCAGCAGAACACCCCCATCGGCGACGGCCCCGTGCTGCTGCCCG
ACAACCACTACCTGAGCTACCAGTCCAAGCTGAGCAAAGACCCCAACGAGAAGCGCGATCACATGGTCCT
GCTGGAGTTCGTGACCGCCGCCGGGATCACTCTCGGCATGGACGAGCTGTACAAGGGAGGTGGTGGATCT
GCTTCTTCAGAAGAGACCTCGTCCATTGATACCAACGAACTCATCACAGATTTGAAGGAAAAGTGGGATG
GTCTTGAGAACAAATCTACTGTACTTATATATGGAGGAGGAGCCATTGTTGCTGTTTGGTTATCTTCCAT
TGTTGTTGGTGCCATCAACTCTGTTCCTCTGCTTCCGAAAGTTATGGAACTTGTCGGACTAGGGTACACT
GGATGGTTTGTCTACAGATACCTTCTCTTCAAGTCAAGCAGAAAGGAATTGGCTGAGGATATTGAATCCT
TGAAGAAGAAGATCGCAGGAAGCGAATAGAAGCTTGGCTGTTTTGGCGGATGAGAGAAGATTTTCAGCCT
GATACAGATTAAATCAGAACGCAGAAGCGGTCTGATAAAACAGAATTTGCCTGGCGGCAGTAGCGCGGTG
GTCCCACCTGACCCCATGCCGAACTCAGAAGTGAAACGCCGTAGCGCCGATGGTAGTGTGGGGTCTCCCC
ATGCGAGAGTAGGGAACTGCCAGGCATCAAATAAAACGAAAGGCTCAGTCGAAAGACTGGGCCTTTCGTT
TTATCTGTTGTTTGTCGGTGAACGCTCTCCTGAGTAGGACAAATCCGCCGGGAGCGGATTTGAACGTTGC
GAAGCAACGGCCCGGAGGGTGGCGGGCAGGACGCCCGCCATAAACTGCCAGGCATCAAATTAAGCAGAAG
GCCATCCTGACGGATGGCCTTTTTGCGTTTCTACAAACTCTTTTGTTTATTTTTCTAAATACATTCAAAT
ATGTATCCGCTCATGAGACAATAACCCTGATAAATGCTTCAATAATATTGAAAAAGGAAGAGTATGAGTA
TTCAACATTTCCGTGTCGCCCTTATTCCCTTTTTTGCGGCATTTTGCCTTCCTGTTTTTGCTCACCCAGA
AACGCTGGTGAAAGTAAAAGATGCTGAAGATCAGTTGGGTGCACGAGTGGGTTACATCGAACTGGATCTC
AACAGCGGTAAGATCCTTGAGAGTTTTCGCCCCGAAGAACGTTTTCCAATGATGAGCACTTTTAAAGTTC
TGCTATGTGGCGCGGTATTATCCCGTGTTGACGCCGGGCAAGAGCAACTCGGTCGCCGCATACACTATTC
TCAGAATGACTTGGTTGAGTACTCACCAGTCACAGAAAAGCATCTTACGGATGGCATGACAGTAAGAGAA
TTATGCAGTGCTGCCATAACCATGAGTGATAACACTGCGGCCAACTTACTTCTGACAACGATCGGAGGAC
CGAAGGAGCTAACCGCTTTTTTGCACAACATGGGGGATCATGTAACTCGCCTTGATCGTTGGGAACCGGA
GCTGAATGAAGCCATACCAAACGACGAGCGTGACACCACGATGCCTGTAGCAATGGCAACAACGTTGCGC
AAACTATTAACTGGCGAACTACTTACTCTAGCTTCCCGGCAACAATTAATAGACTGGATGGAGGCGGATA
AAGTTGCAGGACCACTTCTGCGCTCGGCCCTTCCGGCTGGCTGGTTTATTGCTGATAAATCTGGAGCCGG
TGAGCGTGGGTCTCGCGGTATCATTGCAGCACTGGGGCCAGATGGTAAGCCCTCCCGTATCGTAGTTATC
TACACGACGGGGAGTCAGGCAACTATGGATGAACGAAATAGACAGATCGCTGAGATAGGTGCCTCACTGA
TTAAGCATTGGTAACTGTCAGACCAAGTTTACTCATATATACTTTAGATTGATTTAAAACTTCATTTTTA
ATTTAAAAGGATCTAGGTGAAGATCCTTTTTGATAATCTCATGACCAAAATCCCTTAACGTGAGTTTTCG
TTCCACTGAGCGTCAGACCCCGTAGAAAAGATCAAAGGATCTTCTTGAGATCCTTTTTTTCTGCGCGTAA
TCTGCTGCTTGCAAACAAAAAAACCACCGCTACCAGCGGTGGTTTGTTTGCCGGATCAAGAGCTACCAAC
TCTTTTTCCGAAGGTAACTGGCTTCAGCAGAGCGCAGATACCAAATACTGTCCTTCTAGTGTAGCCGTAG
TTAGGCCACCACTTCAAGAACTCTGTAGCACCGCCTACATACCTCGCTCTGCTAATCCTGTTACCAGTGG
CTGCTGCCAGTGGCGATAAGTCGTGTCTTACCGGGTTGGACTCAAGACGATAGTTACCGGATAAGGCGCA
GCGGTCGGGCTGAACGGGGGGTTCGTGCACACAGCCCAGCTTGGAGCGAACGACCTACACCGAACTGAGA
TACCTACAGCGTGAGCTATGAGAAAGCGCCACGCTTCCCGAAGGGAGAAAGGCGGACAGGTATCCGGTAA
GCGGCAGGGTCGGAACAGGAGAGCGCACGAGGGAGCTTCCAGGGGGAAACGCCTGGTATCTTTATAGTCC
TGTCGGGTTTCGCCACCTCTGACTTGAGCGTCGATTTTTGTGATGCTCGTCAGGGGGGCGGAGCCTATGG
AAAAACGCCAGCAACGCGGCCTTTTTACGGTTCCTGGCCTTTTGCTGGCCTTTTGCTCACATGTTCTTTC
CTGCGTTATCCCCTGATTCTGTGGATAACCGTATTACCGCCTTTGAGTGAGCTGATACCGCTCGCCGCAG
CCGAACGACCGAGCGCAGCGAGTCAGTGAGCGAGGAAGCGGAAGAGCGCCTGATGCGGTATTTTCTCCTT
ACGCATCTGTGCGGTATTTCACACCGCATATGGTGCACTCTCAGTACAATCTGCTCTGATGCCGCATAGT
TAAGCCAGTATACACTCCGCTATCGCTACGTGACTGGGTCATGGCTGCGCCCCGACACCCGCCAACACCC
GCTGACGCGCCCTGACGGGCTTGTCTGCTCCCGGCATCCGCTTACAGACAAGCTGTGACCGTCTCCGGGA
GCTGCATGTGTCAGAGGTTTTCACCGTCATCACCGAAACGCGCGAGGCAGCAGATCAATTCGCGCGCGAA
GGCGAAGCGGCATGCATAATGTGCCTGTCAAATGGACGAAGCAGGGATTCTGCAAACCCTATGCTACTCC
GTCAAGCCGTCAATTGTCTGATTCGTTACCAATTATGACAACTTGACGGCTACATCATTCACTTTTTCTT
CACAACCGGCACGGAACTCGCTCGGGCTGGCCCCGGTGCATTTTTTAAATACCCGCGAGAAATAGAGTTG
ATCGTCAAAACCAACATTGCGACCGACGGTGGCGATAGGCATCCGGGTGGTGCTCAAAAGCAGCTTCGCC
TGGCTGATACGTTGGTCCTCGCGCCAGCTTAAGACGCTAATCCCTAACTGCTGGCGGAAAAGATGTGACA
GACGCGACGGCGACAAGCAAACATGCTGTGCGACGCTGGCGATATCAAAATTGCTGTCTGCCAGGTGATC
GCTGATGTACTGACAAGCCTCGCGTACCCGATTATCCATCGGTGGATGGAGCGACTCGTTAATCGCTTCC
ATGCGCCGCAGTAACAATTGCTCAAGCAGATTTATCGCCAGCAGCTCCGAATAGCGCCCTTCCCCTTGCC
CGGCGTTAATGATTTGCCCAAACAGGTCGCTGAAATGCGGCTGGTGCGCTTCATCCGGGCGAAAGAACCC
CGTATTGGCAAATATTGACGGCCAGTTAAGCCATTCATGCCAGTAGGCGCGCGGACGAAAGTAAACCCAC
TGGTGATACCATTCGCGAGCCTCCGGATGACGACCGTAGTGATGAATCTCTCCTGGCGGGAACAGCAAAA
TATCACCCGGTCGGCAAACAAATTCTCGTCCCTGATTTTTCACCACCCCCTGACCGCGAATGGTGAGATT
GAGAATATAACCTTTCATTCCCAGCGGTCGGTCGATAAAAAAATCGAGATAACCGTTGGCCTCAATCGGC
GTTAAACCCGCCACCAGATGGGCATTAAACGAGTATCCCGGCAGCAGGGGATCATTTTGCGCTTCAGCCA
TACTTTTCATACTCCCGCCATTCAGAG
Features (pLannotate 1.2.2; 12 found; start..end, strand, type, name):
      1..285     +  promoter       araBAD promoter: araBAD; promoter of the L-arabinose operon of E. coli; the araC regulatory gene is transcribed in the opposite direction (Guzman et al., 1995)
    319..1035    +  CDS            mCitrine: mCitrine is a basic (constitutively fluorescent) yellow fluorescent protein published in 2001, derived from Aequorea victoria.
   1051..1356    +  CDS            CURT1A (fragment): CUT1A_ARATH - Experimental evidence at protein level: Swiss-Prot protein existence level 1. Determines thylakoid architecture by inducing membrane curvature. From Arabidopsis thaliana (Mouse-ear cress).
   1449..1564    +  ncRNA          5S rRNA: Accession: RF00001 - 5S ribosomal RNA
   1568..1654    +  terminator     rrnB T1 terminator: Escherichia coli rrnB; transcription terminator T1 from the E. coli rrnB gene
   1746..1773    +  terminator     rrnB T2 terminator: transcription terminator T2 from the E. coli rrnB gene
   1792..1883    +  promoter       AmpR promoter: bla
   1884..2744    +  CDS            AmpR: β-lactamase; bla; confers resistance to ampicillin, carbenicillin, and related antibiotics
   2915..3503    +  rep_origin     ori: high-copy-number ColE1/pMB1/pBR322/pUC origin of replication
   3689..3829    -  misc_feature   bom: basis of mobility region from pBR322
   3931..3971    -  CDS            rop (fragment): Rop protein, which maintains plasmids at low copy number; rop
   4093..4971    -  CDS            araC: L-arabinose regulatory protein; araC
