[The description below was written by a language model from this plasmid's Addgene catalogue record and pLannotate feature annotations shown in this document.]
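Description:
pBAD/CURT_fluoA is a 4,997 bp bacterial expression plasmid built on the commercial pBAD backbone for arabinose-inducible protein production in E. coli. It replicates from a ColE1/pMB1-type origin accompanied by the pBR322 bom region and only a short remnant of rop. The catalogue lists it as low copy, although the origin annotation itself carries a generic high-copy label. Selection is by ampicillin through the bla (AmpR) gene under its own promoter. The araC regulator is encoded divergently from the araBAD promoter, so that transcription of the insert is kept low in the absence of L-arabinose and activated when it is added.

The 1,041 bp insert, assembled by Gibson cloning, is a fusion in which the yellow fluorescent protein mCitrine lies upstream of a fragment of Arabidopsis thaliana CURT1A, a thylakoid membrane protein that shapes thylakoid architecture by inducing membrane curvature. The two annotated coding segments are separated by a short gap, presumably a linker, whose composition the record does not state. The mCitrine sequence was taken from an earlier pET-based cloning vector. Downstream, the backbone's rrnB region (5S rRNA sequence plus the T1 and T2 terminators) ends transcription.

The two feature tables, one from the depositor sequence and one from repository sequencing, are the same length and list the same twelve features in the same order, differing only in where numbering starts. The stated purpose is simply expression of CURT_fluoA from the ARA promoter. The associated study concerns using CURT1A as a membrane-bound protein scaffold in diverse hosts, so this construct plausibly provides a fluorescently trackable, membrane-anchored CURT1A fusion for such work in bacteria.
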