Addgene plasmid #117998: pBAD/CURT_fluoA
Purpose: Expression of CURT_fluoA controlled by the ARA promoter
Depositing lab: Mathias Pribil. Depositing organization: University of Copenhagen. Publication: Membrane-bound protein scaffolding in diverse hosts using thylakoid protein CURT1A. Behrendorff JBYH, Sandoval-Ibanez OA, Sharma A, Pribil M. ACS Synth Biol. 2019 Mar 18. doi: 10.1021/acssynbio.8b00418. PubMed 30884945.
Backbone
  Vector backbone: pBAD
  Backbone manufacturer: Invitrogen
  Backbone size w/o insert (bp): 3956
  Total vector size (bp): 4997
  Vector type: Bacterial Expression
Growth in bacteria
  Bacterial resistance: Ampicillin, 100 μg/mL
  Growth temperature: 37°C
  Growth strain: DH5alpha
  Copy number: Low Copy
Gene/Insert
  Gene/Insert name: CURT_fluoA
  Species: A. thaliana (mustard weed), Synthetic
  Insert size (bp): 1041
  Promoter: ARA
  Cloning method: Gibson Cloning
  Sequencing primers: 5′ CGGCGTCACACTTTGCTATG; 3′ ACTTCTGAGTTCGGCATGGG
Resource information
  A portion of this plasmid was derived from a plasmid made by: The mCitrine coding sequence was originally obtained from the pET mCitrine LIC cloning vector (a gift from Scott Gradia (Addgene plasmid # 29771)).
Terms and licenses: Academic/Nonprofit Terms; Industry Terms: Not Available to Industry
How to cite: pBAD/CURT_fluoA was a gift from Mathias Pribil (Addgene plasmid # 117998 ; http://n2t.net/addgene:117998 ; RRID:Addgene_117998)
